>Addgene plasmid #226746 | pAG157 | addgene full sequence | sequence record 450278 | Addgene NGS Result
GAACTTAGATCATTATATAATACAGTAGCAACCCTCTATTGTGTGCATCAAAGGATAGAGATAAAAGACA
CCAAGGAAGCTTTAGACAAGATAGAGGAAGAGCAAAACAAAAGTAAGACCACCGCACAGCAAGCGGCCGG
CCGCTGATCTTCAGACCTGGAGGAGGAGATATGAGGGACAATTGGAGAAGTGAATTATATAAATATAAAG
TAGTAAAAATTGAACCATTAGGAGTAGCACCCACCAAGGCAAAGAGAAGAGTGGTGCAGAGAGAAAAAAG
AGCAGTGGGAATAGGAGCTTTGTTCCTTGGGTTCTTGGGAGCAGCAGGAAGCACTATGGGCGCAGCGTCA
ATGACGCTGACGGTACAGGCCAGACAATTATTGTCTGGTATAGTGCAGCAGCAGAACAATTTGCTGAGGG
CTATTGAGGCGCAACAGCATCTGTTGCAACTCACAGTCTGGGGCATCAAGCAGCTCCAGGCAAGAATCCT
GGCTGTGGAAAGATACCTAAAGGATCAACAGCTCCTGGGGATTTGGGGTTGCTCTGGAAAACTCATTTGC
ACCACTGCTGTGCCTTGGAATGCTAGTTGGAGTAATAAATCTCTGGAACAGATTTGGAATCACACGACCT
GGATGGAGTGGGACAGAGAAATTAACAATTACACAAGCTTAATACACTCCTTAATTGAAGAATCGCAAAA
CCAGCAAGAAAAGAATGAACAAGAATTATTGGAATTAGATAAATGGGCAAGTTTGTGGAATTGGTTTAAC
ATAACAAATTGGCTGTGGTATATAAAATTATTCATAATGATAGTAGGAGGCTTGGTAGGTTTAAGAATAG
TTTTTGCTGTACTTTCTATAGTGAATAGAGTTAGGCAGGGATATTCACCATTATCGTTTCAGACCCACCT
CCCAACCCCGAGGGGACCCGACAGGCCCGAAGGAATAGAAGAAGAAGGTGGAGAGAGAGACAGAGACAGA
TCCATTCGATTAGTGAACGGATCGGCACTGCGTGCGCCAATTCTGCAGACAAATGGCAGTATTCATCCAC
AATTTTAAAAGAAAAGGGGGGATTGGGGGGTACAGTGCAGGGGAAAGAATAGTAGACATAATAGCAACAG
ACATACAAACTAAAGAATTACAAAAACAAATTACAAAAATTCAAAATTTTCGGGTTTATTACAGGGACAG
CAGAGATCCAGTTTGGTTAGTACCGGGCCCGCTCTAGAGATCCGACGCGCCATCTCTAGGCCCGCGCCGG
CCCCCTCGCACGGACTTGTGGGAGAAGCTCGGCTACTCCCCTGCCCCGGTTAATTTGCATATAATATTTC
CTAGTAACTATAGAGGCTTAATGTGCGATAAAAGACAGATAATCTGTTCTTTTTAATACTAGCTACATTT
TACATGATAGGCTTGGATTTCTATAACTTCGTATAGCATACATTATACGAAGTTATAAACAGCACAAAAG
GAAACTCACCCTAACTGTAAAGTAATTGTGTGTTTTGAGACTATAAGTATCCCTTGGAGAACCACCTTGT
TGGGACTGGGGTTCCCCTGCACGTTTAAGAGCTAAGCTGGAAACAGCATAGCAAGTTTAAATAAGGCTAG
TCCGTTATCAACTTGAAAAAGTGGCACCGAGTCGGTGCTTTTTTTCTCGAGTACTAGGATCCATTAGGCG
GCCGCGTGGATAACCGTATTACCGCCATGCATGTGCCCGTCAGTGGGCAGAGCGCACATCGCCCACAGTC
CCCGAGAAGTTGGGGGGAGGGGTCGGCAATTGAACCGGTGCCTAGAGAAGGTGGCGCGGGGTAAACTGGG
AAAGTGATGTCGTGTACTGGCTCCGCCTTTTTCCCGAGGGTGGGGGAGAACCGTATATAAGTGCAGTAGT
CGCCGTGAACGTTCTTTTTCGCAACGGGTTTGCCGCCAGAACACAGGTAAGTGCCGTGTGTGGTTCCCGC
GGGCCTGGCCTCTTTACGGGTTATGGCCCTTGCGTGCCTTGAATTACTTCCACCTGGCTGCAGTACGTGA
TTCTTGATCCCGAGCTTCGGGTTGGAAGTGGGTGGGAGAGTTCGAGGCCTTGCGCTTAAGGAGCCCCTTC
GCCTCGTGCTTGAGTTGAGGCCTGGCCTGGGCGCTGGGGCCGCCGCGTGCGAATCTGGTGGCACCTTCGC
GCCTGTCTCGCTGCTTTCGATAAGTCTCTAGCCATTTAAAATTTTTGATGACCTGCTGCGACGCTTTTTT
TCTGGCAAGATAGTCTTGTAAATGCGGGCCAAGATCTGCACACTGGTATTTCGGTTTTTGGGGCCGCGGG
CGGCGACGGGGCCCGTGCGTCCCAGCGCACATGTTCGGCGAGGCGGGGCCTGCGAGCGCGGCCACCGAGA
ATCGGACGGGGGTAGTCTCAAGCTGGCCGGCCTGCTCTGGTGCCTGGCCTCGCGCCGCCGTGTATCGCCC
CGCCCTGGGCGGCAAGGCTGGCCCGGTCGGCACCAGTTGCGTGAGCGGAAAGATGGCCGCTTCCCGGCCC
TGCTGCAGGGAGCTCAAAATGGAGGACGCGGCGCTCGGGAGAGCGGGCGGGTGAGTCACCCACACAAAGG
AAAAGGGCCTTTCCGTCCTCAGCCGTCGCTTCATGTGACTCCACGGAGTACCGGGCGCCGTCCAGGCACC
TCGATTAGTTCTCGCGCTTTTGGAGTACGTCGTCTTTAGGTTGGGGGGAGGGGTTTTATGCGATGGAGTT
TCCCCACACTGAGTGGGTGGAGACTGAAGTTAGGCCAGCTTGGCACTTGATGTAATTCTCCTTGGAATTT
GCCCTTTTTGAGTTTGGATCTTGGTTCATTCTCAAGCCTCAGACAGTGGTTCAAAGTTTTTTTCTTCCAT
TTCAGGTGTCGTGAGCTAGCCCACCATGACCGAGTACAAGCCCACGGTGCGCCTCGCCACCCGCGACGAC
GTCCCCCGGGCCGTACGCACCCTCGCCGCCGCGTTCGCCGACTACCCCGCCACGCGCCACACCGTCGACC
CGGACCGCCACATCGAGCGGGTCACCGAGCTGCAAGAACTCTTCCTCACGCGCGTCGGGCTCGACATCGG
CAAGGTGTGGGTCGCGGACGACGGCGCCGCGGTGGCGGTCTGGACCACGCCGGAGAGCGTCGAAGCGGGG
GCGGTGTTCGCCGAGATCGGCCCGCGCATGGCCGAGTTGAGCGGTTCCCGGCTGGCCGCGCAGCAACAGA
TGGAAGGCCTCCTGGCGCCGCACCGGCCCAAGGAGCCCGCGTGGTTCCTGGCCACCGTCGGCGTCTCGCC
CGACCACCAGGGCAAGGGTCTGGGCAGCGCCGTCGTGCTCCCCGGAGTGGAGGCGGCCGAGCGCGCCGGG
GTGCCCGCCTTCCTGGAGACCTCCGCGCCCCGCAACCTCCCCTTCTACGAGCGGCTCGGCTTCACCGTCA
CCGCCGACGTCGAGGTGCCCGAAGGACCGCGCACCTGGTGCATGACCCGCAAGCCCGGTGCCGGATCGGG
AGAGGGCAGAGGAAGTCTGCTAACATGCGGTGACGTCGAGGAGAATCCTGGCCCACCGGTCGCCACCAGC
GAGCTGATTAAGGAGAACATGCACATGAAGCTGTACATGGAGGGCACCGTGGACAACCATCACTTCAAGT
GCACATCCGAGGGCGAAGGCAAGCCCTACGAGGGCACCCAGACCATGAGAATCAAGGTGGTCGAGGGCGG
CCCTCTCCCCTTCGCCTTCGACATCCTGGCTACTAGCTTCCTCTACGGCAGCAAGACCTTCATCAACCAC
ACCCAGGGCATCCCCGACTTCTTCAAGCAGTCCTTCCCTGAGGGCTTCACATGGGAGAGAGTCACCACAT
ACGAAGACGGGGGCGTGCTGACCGCTACCCAGGACACCAGCCTCCAGGACGGCTGCCTCATCTACAACGT
CAAGATCAGAGGGGTGAACTTCACATCCAACGGCCCTGTGATGCAGAAGAAAACACTCGGCTGGGAGGCC
TTCACCGAGACGCTGTACCCCGCTGACGGCGGCCTGGAAGGCAGAAACGACATGGCCCTGAAGCTCGTGG
GCGGGAGCCATCTGATCGCAAACATCAAGACCACATATAGATCCAAGAAACCCGCTAAGAACCTCAAGAT
GCCTGGCGTCTACTATGTGGACTACAGACTGGAAAGAATCAAGGAGGCCAACAACGAGACCTACGTCGAG
CAGCACGAGGTGGCAGTGGCCAGATACTGCGACCTCCCTAGCAAACTGGGGCACAAGCTTAATTAAGAAT
TCGTCGAGGGACCTAATAACTTCGTATAGCATACATTATACGAAGTTATACATGTTTAAGGGTTCCGGTT
CCACTAGGTACAATTCGATATCAAGCTTATCGATAATCAACCTCTGGATTACAAAATTTGTGAAAGATTG
ACTGGTATTCTTAACTATGTTGCTCCTTTTACGCTATGTGGATACGCTGCTTTAATGCCTTTGTATCATG
CTATTGCTTCCCGTATGGCTTTCATTTTCTCCTCCTTGTATAAATCCTGGTTGCTGTCTCTTTATGAGGA
GTTGTGGCCCGTTGTCAGGCAACGTGGCGTGGTGTGCACTGTGTTTGCTGACGCAACCCCCACTGGTTGG
GGCATTGCCACCACCTGTCAGCTCCTTTCCGGGACTTTCGCTTTCCCCCTCCCTATTGCCACGGCGGAAC
TCATCGCCGCCTGCCTTGCCCGCTGCTGGACAGGGGCTCGGCTGTTGGGCACTGACAATTCCGTGGTGTT
GTCGGGGAAATCATCGTCCTTTCCTTGGCTGCTCGCCTGTGTTGCCACCTGGATTCTGCGCGGGACGTCC
TTCTGCTACGTCCCTTCGGCCCTCAATCCAGCGGACCTTCCTTCCCGCGGCCTGCTGCCGGCTCTGCGGC
CTCTTCCGCGTCTTCGCCTTCGCCCTCAGACGAGTCGGATCTCCCTTTGGGCCGCCTCCCCGCATCGATA
CCGTCGACCTCGATCGAGACCTAGAAAAACATGGAGCAATCACAAGTAGCAATACAGCAGCTACCAATGC
TGATTGTGCCTGGCTAGAAGCACAAGAGGAGGAGGAGGTGGGTTTTCCAGTCACACCTCAGGTACCTTTA
AGACCAATGACTTACAAGGCAGCTGTAGATCTTAGCCACTTTTTAAAAGAAAAGGGGGGACTGGAAGGGC
TAATTCACTCCCAACGAAGACAAGATATCCTTGATCTGTGGATCTACCACACACAAGGCTACTTCCCTGA
TTGGCAGAACTACACACCAGGGCCAGGGATCAGATATCCACTGACCTTTGGATGGTGCTACAAGCTAGTA
CCAGTTGAGCAAGAGAAGGTAGAAGAAGCCAATGAAGGAGAGAACACCCGCTTGTTACACCCTGTGAGCC
TGCATGGGATGGATGACCCGGAGAGAGAAGTATTAGAGTGGAGGTTTGACAGCCGCCTAGCATTTCATCA
CATGGCCCGAGAGCTGCATCCGGACTGTACTGGGTCTCTCTGGTTAGACCAGATCTGAGCCTGGGAGCTC
TCTGGCTAACTAGGGAACCCACTGCTTAAGCCTCAATAAAGCTTGCCTTGAGTGCTTCAAGTAGTGTGTG
CCCGTCTGTTGTGTGACTCTGGTAACTAGAGATCCCTCAGACCCTTTTAGTCAGTGTGGAAAATCTCTAG
CAGCATGTGAGCAAAAGGCCAGCAAAAGGCCAGGAACCGTAAAAAGGCCGCGTTGCTGGCGTTTTTCCAT
AGGCTCCGCCCCCCTGACGAGCATCACAAAAATCGACGCTCAAGTCAGAGGTGGCGAAACCCGACAGGAC
TATAAAGATACCAGGCGTTTCCCCCTGGAAGCTCCCTCGTGCGCTCTCCTGTTCCGACCCTGCCGCTTAC
CGGATACCTGTCCGCCTTTCTCCCTTCGGGAAGCGTGGCGCTTTCTCATAGCTCACGCTGTAGGTATCTC
AGTTCGGTGTAGGTCGTTCGCTCCAAGCTGGGCTGTGTGCACGAACCCCCCGTTCAGCCCGACCGCTGCG
CCTTATCCGGTAACTATCGTCTTGAGTCCAACCCGGTAAGACACGACTTATCGCCACTGGCAGCAGCCAC
TGGTAACAGGATTAGCAGAGCGAGGTATGTAGGCGGTGCTACAGAGTTCTTGAAGTGGTGGCCTAACTAC
GGCTACACTAGAAGAACAGTATTTGGTATCTGCGCTCTGCTGAAGCCAGTTACCTTCGGAAAAAGAGTTG
GTAGCTCTTGATCCGGCAAACAAACCACCGCTGGTAGCGGTGGTTTTTTTGTTTGCAAGCAGCAGATTAC
GCGCAGAAAAAAAGGATCTCAAGAAGATCCTTTGATCTTTTCTACGGGGTCTGACGCTCAGTGGAACGAA
AACTCACGTTAAGGGATTTTGGTCATGAGATTATCAAAAAGGATCTTCACCTAGATCCTTTTAAATTAAA
AATGAAGTTTTAAATCAATCTAAAGTATATATGAGTAAACTTGGTCTGACAGTTACCAATGCTTAATCAG
TGAGGCACCTATCTCAGCGATCTGTCTATTTCGTTCATCCATAGTTGCCTGACTCCCCGTCGTGTAGATA
ACTACGATACGGGAGGGCTTACCATCTGGCCCCAGTGCTGCAATGATACCGCGAGACCCACGCTCACCGG
CTCCAGATTTATCAGCAATAAACCAGCCAGCCGGAAGGGCCGAGCGCAGAAGTGGTCCTGCAACTTTATC
CGCCTCCATCCAGTCTATTAATTGTTGCCGGGAAGCTAGAGTAAGTAGTTCGCCAGTTAATAGTTTGCGC
AACGTTGTTGCCATTGCTACAGGCATCGTGGTGTCACGCTCGTCGTTTGGTATGGCTTCATTCAGCTCCG
GTTCCCAACGATCAAGGCGAGTTACATGATCCCCCATGTTGTGCAAAAAAGCGGTTAGCTCCTTCGGTCC
TCCGATCGTTGTCAGAAGTAAGTTGGCCGCAGTGTTATCACTCATGGTTATGGCAGCACTGCATAATTCT
CTTACTGTCATGCCATCCGTAAGATGCTTTTCTGTGACTGGTGAGTACTCAACCAAGTCATTCTGAGAAT
AGTGTATGCGGCGACCGAGTTGCTCTTGCCCGGCGTCAATACGGGATAATACCGCGCCACATAGCAGAAC
TTTAAAAGTGCTCATCATTGGAAAACGTTCTTCGGGGCGAAAACTCTCAAGGATCTTACCGCTGTTGAGA
TCCAGTTCGATGTAACCCACTCGTGCACCCAACTGATCTTCAGCATCTTTTACTTTCACCAGCGTTTCTG
GGTGAGCAAAAACAGGAAGGCAAAATGCCGCAAAAAAGGGAATAAGGGCGACACGGAAATGTTGAATACT
CATACTCTTCCTTTTTCAATATTATTGAAGCATTTATCAGGGTTATTGTCTCATGAGCGGATACATATTT
GAATGTATTTAGAAAAATAAACAAATAGGGGTTCCGCGCACATTTCCCCGAAAAGTGCCACCTGACGTCG
ACGGATCGGGAGATCTCCCGATCCCCTATGGTGCACTCTCAGTACAATCTGCTCTGATGCCGCATAGTTA
AGCCAGTATCTGCTCCCTGCTTGTGTGTTGGAGGTCGCTGAGTAGTGCGCGAGCAAAATTTAAGCTACAA
CAAGGCAAGGCTTGACCGACAATTGCATGAAGAATCTGCTTAGGGTTAGGCGTTTTGCGCTGCTTCGCGA
TGTACGGGCCAGATATACGCGTTGACATTGATTATTGACTAGTTATTAATAGTAATCAATTACGGGGTCA
TTAGTTCATAGCCCATATATGGAGTTCCGCGTTACATAACTTACGGTAAATGGCCCGCCTGGCTGACCGC
CCAACGACCCCCGCCCATTGACGTCAATAATGACGTATGTTCCCATAGTAACGCCAATAGGGACTTTCCA
TTGACGTCAATGGGTGGAGTATTTACGGTAAACTGCCCACTTGGCAGTACATCAAGTGTATCATATGCCA
AGTACGCCCCCTATTGACGTCAATGACGGTAAATGGCCCGCCTGGCATTATGCCCAGTACATGACCTTAT
GGGACTTTCCTACTTGGCAGTACATCTACGTATTAGTCATCGCTATTACCATGGTGATGCGGTTTTGGCA
GTACATCAATGGGCGTGGATAGCGGTTTGACTCACGGGGATTTCCAAGTCTCCACCCCATTGACGTCAAT
GGGAGTTTGTTTTGGCACCAAAATCAACGGGACTTTCCAAAATGTCGTAACAACTCCGCCCCATTGACGC
AAATGGGCGGTAGGCGTGTACGGTGGGAGGTCTATATAAGCAGCGCGTTTTGCCTGTACTGGGTCTCTCT
GGTTAGACCAGATCTGAGCCTGGGAGCTCTCTGGCTAACTAGGGAACCCACTGCTTAAGCCTCAATAAAG
CTTGCCTTGAGTGCTTCAAGTAGTGTGTGCCCGTCTGTTGTGTGACTCTGGTAACTAGAGATCCCTCAGA
CCCTTTTAGTCAGTGTGGAAAATCTCTAGCAGTGGCGCCCGAACAGGGACTTGAAAGCGAAAGGGAAACC
AGAGGAGCTCTCTCGACGCAGGACTCGGCTTGCTGAAGCGCGCACGGCAAGAGGCGAGGGGCGGCGACTG
GTGAGTACGCCAAAAATTTTGACTAGCGGAGGCTAGAAGGAGAGAGATGGGTGCGAGAGCGTCAGTATTA
AGCGGGGGAGAATTAGATCGCGATGGGAAAAAATTCGGTTAAGGCCAGGGGGAAAGAAAAAATATAAATT
AAAACATATAGTATGGGCAAGCAGGGAGCTAGAACGATTCGCAGTTAATCCTGGCCTGTTAGAAACATCA
GAAGGCTGTAGACAAATACTGGGACAGCTACAACCATCCCTTCAGACAGGATCAGAA
Features (pLannotate 1.2.2; 23 found; start..end, strand, type, name):
    293..526     +  misc_feature   RRE: The Rev response element (RRE) of HIV-1 allows for Rev-dependent mRNA export from the nucleus to the cytoplasm.
    903..1003    +  CDS            Rev (fragment): human immunodeficiency virus 1 (HIV-1) Rev protein; rev; enhances nuclear export of unspliced and incompletely spliced viral mRNAs
   1053..1170    +  misc_feature   cPPT/CTS: central polypurine tract and central termination sequence of HIV-1
   1423..1456    +  protein_bind   loxP: Cre-mediated recombination occurs in the 8-bp core sequence (GCATACAT). Cre recombinase
   1581..1648    +  misc_RNA       tracrRNA (fragment): trans-activating CRISPR RNA for the Streptococcus pyogenes CRISPR/Cas9 system
   1713..2884    +  promoter       EF-1α promoter: strong constitutive promoter for human elongation factor EF-1α
   2896..3492    +  CDS            PuroR: puromycin N-acetyltransferase; pac from Streptomyces alboniger; confers resistance to puromycin
   3568..4266    +  CDS            TagBFP: monomeric blue fluorescent protein mammalian codon-optimized
   4286..4319    +  protein_bind   loxP: Cre-mediated recombination occurs in the 8-bp core sequence (GCATACAT). Cre recombinase
   4352..4375    +  misc_feature   MCS (fragment): pBluescript multiple cloning site
   4375..4963    +  misc_feature   WPRE: woodchuck hepatitis virus posttranscriptional regulatory element
   4964..4983    +  misc_feature   MCS (fragment): pBluescript multiple cloning site
   4985..5485    +  CDS            nef (fragment): NEF_HV1LA - Experimental evidence at protein level: Swiss-Prot protein existence level 1. Extracellular Nef protein targets CD4(+) T-lymphocytes for apoptosis by interacting with CXCR4 surface receptors. From Human immunodeficiency virus type 1 group M subtype B (isolate Lai) (HIV-1).
   5492..5672    +  LTR            5' LTR (truncated): truncated 5' long terminal repeat (LTR) from HIV-1
   5734..6322    -  rep_origin     ori: high-copy-number ColE1/pMB1/pBR322/pUC origin of replication
   6493..7353    -  CDS            AmpR: β-lactamase; bla; confers resistance to ampicillin, carbenicillin, and related antibiotics
   7354..7458    -  promoter       AmpR promoter: bla
   7517..7569    -  misc_feature   bom (fragment): basis of mobility region from pBR322
   7724..8103    +  enhancer       CMV enhancer: human cytomegalovirus immediate early enhancer
   8104..8303    +  promoter       CMV promoter: human cytomegalovirus (CMV) immediate early promoter
   8321..8501    +  LTR            5' LTR (truncated): truncated 5' long terminal repeat (LTR) from HIV-1
   8548..8673    +  misc_feature   HIV-1 Ψ: packaging signal of human immunodeficiency virus type 1
   8657..118     +  CDS            HIV-1 gag (fragment) (across the origin): gag protein from human immunodeficiency virus 1; gag
