[The description below was written by a language model from this plasmid's Addgene catalogue record and pLannotate feature annotations shown in this document.]
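Description:
pAG157 is a lentiviral single-guide RNA expression plasmid built on the pCRISPRia-V2 backbone, carrying a 20-nt protospacer directed against human TOMM22, which encodes a mitochondrial outer membrane import receptor subunit, for CRISPR interference knockdown. In bacteria it is maintained through a high-copy ColE1/pUC-type origin and selected with ampicillin via the β-lactamase gene. The annotated sequence is 8,877 nt.

The viral portion has a chimeric CMV enhancer/promoter fused to a truncated HIV-1 5' LTR, which drives genomic RNA transcription in packaging cells. This is followed by the Ψ packaging signal with a gag fragment, the Rev response element for Rev-dependent nuclear export, and the cPPT/CTS. A second truncated LTR annotation downstream, preceded by a nef fragment, corresponds to the 3' LTR.

Within the transfer cassette, an S. pyogenes tracrRNA-derived scaffold fragment marks the sgRNA unit. The feature table does not annotate the promoter driving the guide, nor the guide itself, so these are not confirmed by the annotation. Downstream, an EF-1α promoter drives puromycin N-acetyltransferase followed by TagBFP. The short gap between the two coding sequences suggests a linked bicistronic design, though no linker is annotated. This arrangement allows both drug selection and blue-fluorescence tracking of transduced cells. A WPRE follows to enhance transcript expression. Two same-orientation loxP sites flank the sgRNA scaffold and marker cassette, which would allow its excision by Cre.

The plasmid supplies only the guide, so it is meant for cells that separately express a dCas9-based repressor. It was deposited in connection with work on how alpha-helical proteins are targeted to the mitochondrial outer membrane.
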