Addgene plasmid #226746: pAG157
Purpose: CRISPRi guide RNA against TOMM22
Depositing lab: Jonathan Weissman. Depositing organization: Whitehead Institute for Biomedical Research. Publication: Triaging of alpha-helical proteins to the mitochondrial outer membrane by distinct chaperone machinery based on substrate topology. Muthukumar G, Stevens TA, Inglis AJ, Esantsi TK, Saunders RA, Schulte F, Voorhees RM, Guna A, Weissman JS. Mol Cell. 2024 Mar 21;84(6):1101-1119.e9. doi: 10.1016/j.molcel.2024.01.028. Epub 2024 Feb 29. PubMed 38428433.
Backbone
  Vector backbone: pCRISPRia-V2
  Vector type: Lentiviral
Growth in bacteria
  Bacterial resistance: Ampicillin, 100 μg/mL
  Growth temperature: 37°C
  Growth strain: NEB Stable
  Copy number: High Copy
Gene/Insert
  Gene/Insert name: TOMM22
  gRNA/shRNA sequence: GGACTGGGGTTCCCCTGCAC
  Species: H. sapiens (human)
  Insert size (bp): 20
  Entrez Gene: TOMM22 (a.k.a. 1C9-2, MST065, MSTP065, TOM22)
  Cloning method: Restriction Enzyme; 5′ cloning site Unknown (unknown if destroyed); 3′ cloning site Unknown (unknown if destroyed)
Terms and licenses: Academic/Nonprofit Terms; Industry Terms: Not Available to Industry
How to cite: pAG157 was a gift from Jonathan Weissman (Addgene plasmid # 226746 ; http://n2t.net/addgene:226746 ; RRID:Addgene_226746)
